>Addgene plasmid #135256 | p667-UBC-AAK1-V5-TurboID_IDG-K | depositor full sequence | sequence record 260318 | Full Sequence
CAGGTGGCACTTTTCGGGGAAATGTGCGCGGAACCCCTATTTGTTTATTTTTCTAAATACATTCAAATAT
GTATCCGCTCATGAGACAATAACCCTGATAAATGCTTCAATAATATTGAAAAAGGAAGAGTATGAGTATT
CAACATTTCCGTGTCGCCCTTATTCCCTTTTTTGCGGCATTTTGCCTTCCTGTTTTTGCTCACCCAGAAA
CGCTGGTGAAAGTAAAAGATGCTGAAGATCAGTTGGGTGCACGAGTGGGTTACATCGAACTGGATCTCAA
CAGCGGTAAGATCCTTGAGAGTTTTCGCCCCGAAGAACGTTTTCCAATGATGAGCACTTTTAAAGTTCTG
CTATGTGGCGCGGTATTATCCCGTATTGACGCCGGGCAAGAGCAACTCGGTCGCCGCATACACTATTCTC
AGAATGACTTGGTTGAGTACTCACCAGTCACAGAAAAGCATCTTACGGATGGCATGACAGTAAGAGAATT
ATGCAGTGCTGCCATAACCATGAGTGATAACACTGCGGCCAACTTACTTCTGACAACGATCGGAGGACCG
AAGGAGCTAACCGCTTTTTTGCACAACATGGGGGATCATGTAACTCGCCTTGATCGTTGGGAACCGGAGC
TGAATGAAGCCATACCAAACGACGAGCGTGACACCACGATGCCTGTAGCAATGGCAACAACGTTGCGCAA
ACTATTAACTGGCGAACTACTTACTCTAGCTTCCCGGCAACAATTAATAGACTGGATGGAGGCGGATAAA
GTTGCAGGACCACTTCTGCGCTCGGCCCTTCCGGCTGGCTGGTTTATTGCTGATAAATCTGGAGCCGGTG
AGCGTGGGTCTCGCGGTATCATTGCAGCACTGGGGCCAGATGGTAAGCCCTCCCGTATCGTAGTTATCTA
CACGACGGGGAGTCAGGCAACTATGGATGAACGAAATAGACAGATCGCTGAGATAGGTGCCTCACTGATT
AAGCATTGGTAACTGTCAGACCAAGTTTACTCATATATACTTTAGATTGATTTAAAACTTCATTTTTAAT
TTAAAAGGATCTAGGTGAAGATCCTTTTTGATAATCTCATGACCAAAATCCCTTAACGTGAGTTTTCGTT
CCACTGAGCGTCAGACCCCGTAGAAAAGATCAAAGGATCTTCTTGAGATCCTTTTTTTCTGCGCGTAATC
TGCTGCTTGCAAACAAAAAAACCACCGCTACCAGCGGTGGTTTGTTTGCCGGATCAAGAGCTACCAACTC
TTTTTCCGAAGGTAACTGGCTTCAGCAGAGCGCAGATACCAAATACTGTCCTTCTAGTGTAGCCGTAGTT
AGGCCACCACTTCAAGAACTCTGTAGCACCGCCTACATACCTCGCTCTGCTAATCCTGTTACCAGTGGCT
GCTGCCAGTGGCGATAAGTCGTGTCTTACCGGGTTGGACTCAAGACGATAGTTACCGGATAAGGCGCAGC
GGTCGGGCTGAACGGGGGGTTCGTGCACACAGCCCAGCTTGGAGCGAACGACCTACACCGAACTGAGATA
CCTACAGCGTGAGCTATGAGAAAGCGCCACGCTTCCCGAAGGGAGAAAGGCGGACAGGTATCCGGTAAGC
GGCAGGGTCGGAACAGGAGAGCGCACGAGGGAGCTTCCAGGGGGAAACGCCTGGTATCTTTATAGTCCTG
TCGGGTTTCGCCACCTCTGACTTGAGCGTCGATTTTTGTGATGCTCGTCAGGGGGGCGGAGCCTATGGAA
AAACGCCAGCAACGCGGCCTTTTTACGGTTCCTGGCCTTTTGCTGGCCTTTTGCTCACATGTTCTTTCCT
GCGTTATCCCCTGATTCTGTGGATAACCGTATTACCGCCTTTGAGTGAGCTGATACCGCTCGCCGCAGCC
GAACGACCGAGCGCAGCGAGTCAGTGAGCGAGGAAGCGGAAGAGCGCCCAATACGCAAACCGCCTCTCCC
CGCGCGTTGGCCGATTCATTAATGCAGCTGGCACGACAGGTTTCCCGACTGGAAAGCGGGCAGTGAGCGC
AACGCAATTAATGTGAGTTAGCTCACTCATTAGGCACCCCAGGCTTTACACTTTATGCTTCCGGCTCGTA
TGTTGTGTGGAATTGTGAGCGGATAACAATTTCACACAGGAAACAGCTATGACCATGATTACGCCAAGCG
CGCAATTAACCCTCACTAAAGGGAACAAAAGCTGGAGCTGCAAGCTTAATGTAGTCTTATGCAATACTCT
TGTAGTCTTGCAACATGGTAACGATGAGTTAGCAACATGCCTTACAAGGAGAGAAAAAGCACCGTGCATG
CCGATTGGTGGAAGTAAGGTGGTACGATCGTGCCTTATTAGGAAGGCAACAGACGGGTCTGACATGGATT
GGACGAACCACTGAATTGCCGCATTGCAGAGATATTGTATTTAAGTGCCTAGCTCGATACAATAAACGGG
TCTCTCTGGTTAGACCAGATCTGAGCCTGGGAGCTCTCTGGCTAACTAGGGAACCCACTGCTTAAGCCTC
AATAAAGCTTGCCTTGAGTGCTTCAAGTAGTGTGTGCCCGTCTGTTGTGTGACTCTGGTAACTAGAGATC
CCTCAGACCCTTTTAGTCAGTGTGGAAAATCTCTAGCAGTGGCGCCCGAACAGGGACCTGAAAGCGAAAG
GGAAACCAGAGCTCTCTCGACGCAGGACTCGGCTTGCTGAAGCGCGCACGGCAAGAGGCGAGGGGCGGCG
ACTGGTGAGTACGCCAAAAATTTTGACTAGCGGAGGCTAGAAGGAGAGAGATGGGTGCGAGAGCGTCAGT
ATTAAGCGGGGGAGAATTAGATCGCGATGGGAAAAAATTCGGTTAAGGCCAGGGGGAAAGAAAAAATATA
AATTAAAACATATAGTATGGGCAAGCAGGGAGCTAGAACGATTCGCAGTTAATCCTGGCCTGTTAGAAAC
ATCAGAAGGCTGTAGACAAATACTGGGACAGCTACAACCATCCCTTCAGACAGGATCAGAAGAACTTAGA
TCATTATATAATACAGTAGCAACCCTCTATTGTGTGCATCAAAGGATAGAGATAAAAGACACCAAGGAAG
CTTTAGACAAGATAGAGGAAGAGCAAAACAAAAGTAAGACCACCGCACAGCAAGCGGCCGCTGATCTTCA
GACCTGGAGGAGGAGATATGAGGGACAATTGGAGAAGTGAATTATATAAATATAAAGTAGTAAAAATTGA
ACCATTAGGAGTAGCACCCACCAAGGCAAAGAGAAGAGTGGTGCAGAGAGAAAAAAGAGCAGTGGGAATA
GGAGCTTTGTTCCTTGGGTTCTTGGGAGCAGCAGGAAGCACTATGGGCGCAGCCTCAATGACGCTGACGG
TACAGGCCAGACAATTATTGTCTGGTATAGTGCAGCAGCAGAACAATTTGCTGAGGGCTATTGAGGCGCA
ACAGCATCTGTTGCAACTCACAGTCTGGGGCATCAAGCAGCTCCAGGCAAGAATCCTGGCTGTGGAAAGA
TACCTAAAGGATCAACAGCTCCTGGGGATTTGGGGTTGCTCTGGAAAACTCATTTGCACCACTGCTGTGC
CTTGGAATGCTAGTTGGAGTAATAAATCTCTGGAACAGATTGGAATCACACGACCTGGATGGAGTGGGAC
AGAGAAATTAACAATTACACAAGCTTAATACACTCCTTAATTGAAGAATCGCAAAACCAGCAAGAAAAGA
ATGAACAAGAATTATTGGAATTAGATAAATGGGCAAGTTTGTGGAATTGGTTTAACATAACAAATTGGCT
GTGGTATATAAAATTATTCATAATGATAGTAGGAGGCTTGGTAGGTTTAAGAATAGTTTTTGCTGTACTT
TCTATAGTGAATAGAGTTAGGCAGGGATATTCACCATTATCGTTTCAGACCCACCTCCCAACCCCGAGGG
GACCCGACAGGCCCGAAGGAATAGAAGAAGAAGGTGGAGAGAGAGACAGAGACAGATCCATTCGATTAGT
GAACGGATCTCGACGGTATCGGTTAACTTTTAAAAGAAAAGGGGGGATTGGGGGGTACAGTGCAGGGGAA
AGAATAGTAGACATAATAGCAACAGACATACAAACTAAAGAATTACAAAAACAAATTACAAAATTCAAAA
TTTTATCGTCCAGTGTGGTGGAATTCTGCAGATATCAACTTTGTATAGAAAAGTTGGCCTCCGCGCCGGG
TTTTGGCGCCTCCCGCGGGCGCCCCCCTCCTCACGGCGAGCGCTGCCACGTCAGACGAAGGGCGCAGCGA
GCGTCCTGATCCTTCCGCCCGGACGCTCAGGACAGCGGCCCGCTGCTCATAAGACTCGGCCTTAGAACCC
CAGTATCAGCAGAAGGACATTTTAGGACGGGACTTGGGTGACTCTAGGGCACTGGTTTTCTTTCCAGAGA
GCGGAACAGGCGAGGAAAAGTAGTCCCTTCTCGGCGATTCTGCGGAGGGATCTCCGTGGGGCGGTGAACG
CCGATGATTATATAAGGACGCGCCGGGTGTGGCACAGCTAGTTCCGTCGCAGCCGGGATTTGGGTCGCGG
TTCTTGTTTGTGGATCGCTGTGATCGTCACTTGGTGAGTAGCGGGCTGCTGGGCTGGCCGGGGCTTTCGT
GGCCGCCGGGCCGCTCGGTGGGACGGAAGCGTGTGGAGAGACCGCCAAGGGCTGTAGTCTGGGTCCGCGA
GCAAGGTTGCCCTGAACTGGGGGTTGGGGGGAGCGCAGCAAAATGGCGGCTGTTCCCGAGTCTTGAATGG
AAGACGCTTGTGAGGCGGGCTGTGAGGTCGTTGAAACAAGGTGGGGGGCATGGTGGGCGGCAAGAACCCA
AGGTCTTGAGGCCTTCGCTAATGCGGGAAAGCTCTTATTCGGGTGAGATGGGCTGGGGCACCATCTGGGG
ACCCTGACGTGAAGTTTGTCACTGACTGGAGAACTCGGTTTGTCGTCTGTTGCGGGGGCGGCAGTTATGG
CGGTGCCGTTGGGCAGTGCACCCGTACCTTTGGGAGCGCGCGCCCTCGTCGTGTCGTGACGTCACCCGTT
CTGTTGGCTTATAATGCAGGGTGGGGCCACCTGCCGGTAGGTGTGCGGTAGGCTTTTCTCCGTCGCAGGA
CGCAGGGTTCGGGCCTAGGGTAGGCTCTCCTGAATCGACAGGCGCCGGACCTCTGGTGAGGGGAGGGATA
AGTGAGGCGTCAGTTTCTTTGGTCGGTTTTATGTACCTATCTTCTTAAGTAGCTGAAGCTCCGGTTTTGA
ACTATGCGCTCGGGGTTGGCGAGTGTGTTTTGTGAAGTTTTTTAGGCACCTTTTGAAATGTAATCATTTG
GGTCAATATGTAATTTTCAGTGTTAGACTAGTAAATTGTCCGCTAAATTCTGGCCGTTTTTGGCTTTTTT
GTTAGACGCAACTTTGTACAAAAAAGCAGGCTCCGAATTCGCCCTTATGAAGAAGTTTTTCGACTCCCGG
CGAGAGCAGGGCGGCTCTGGCCTGGGCTCCGGCTCCAGCGGAGGAGGGGGCAGCACCTCGGGCCTGGGCA
GTGGCTACATCGGAAGAGTCTTCGGCATCGGGCGACAGCAGGTCACAGTGGACGAGGTGTTGGCGGAAGG
TGGATTTGCTATTGTATTTCTGGTGAGGACAAGCAATGGGATGAAATGTGCCTTGAAACGCATGTTTGTC
AACAATGAGCATGATCTCCAGGTGTGCAAGAGAGAAATCCAGATAATGAGGGATCTTTCAGGGCACAAGA
ATATTGTGGGTTACATTGATTCTAGTATCAACAACGTGAGTAGCGGTGATGTATGGGAAGTGCTCATTCT
GATGGACTTTTGTAGAGGTGGCCAGGTGGTAAACCTGATGAACCAGCGCCTGCAAACAGGCTTTACAGAG
AATGAAGTGCTCCAGATATTTTGTGATACCTGTGAAGCTGTTGCCCGCCTGCATCAGTGCAAAACTCCTA
TTATCCACCGGGACCTGAAGGTTGAAAACATCCTCTTGCATGACCGAGGCCACTATGTCCTGTGTGACTT
TGGAAGCGCCACCAACAAATTCCAGAATCCACAAACTGAGGGAGTCAATGCAGTAGAAGATGAGATTAAG
AAATACACAACGCTGTCCTATCGAGCACCAGAAATGGTCAACCTGTACAGTGGCAAAATCATCACTACGA
AGGCAGACATTTGGGCTCTTGGATGTTTGTTGTATAAATTATGCTACTTCACTTTGCCATTTGGGGAAAG
TCAGGTGGCAATTTGTGATGGAAACTTCACAATTCCTGATAATTCTCGATATTCTCAAGACATGCACTGC
CTAATTAGGTATATGTTGGAACCAGACCCTGACAAAAGGCCGGATATTTACCAGGTGTCCTACTTCTCAT
TTAAGCTACTCAAGAAAGAGTGCCCAATTCCAAATGTACAGAACTCTCCCATTCCTGCAAAGCTTCCTGA
ACCAGTGAAAGCCAGTGAGGCAGCTGCAAAAAAGACCCAGCCAAAGGCCAGACTGACAGATCCCATTCCC
ACCACAGAGACTTCAATTGCACCCCGCCAGAGGCCTAAAGCTGGGCAGACTCAGCCGAACCCAGGAATCC
TTCCCATCCAGCCAGCGCTGACACCCCGGAAGAGGGCCACTGTTCAGCCCCCACCTCAGGCTGCAGGATC
CAGCAATCAGCCTGGCCTTTTAGCCAGTGTTCCCCAACCAAAACCCCAAGCCCCACCCAGCCAGCCTCTG
CCGCAAACTCAGGCCAAGCAGCCACAGGCTCCTCCCACTCCACAGCAGACGCCTTCTACTCAGGCCCAGG
GTCTGCCCGCTCAGGCCCAGGCCACACCCCAGCACCAGCAGCAACTCTTCCTCAAGCAGCAACAGCAGCA
GCAACAGCCACCGCCAGCACAGCAGCAGCCGGCAGGCACGTTTTACCAGCAGCAGCAGGCCCAGACTCAG
CAGTTTCAGGCAGTACATCCAGCAACCCAGAAACCAGCAATTGCTCAGTTCCCTGTGGTGTCCCAAGGAG
GCTCTCAACAGCAGCTAATGCAGAATTTCTACCAGCAGCAGCAGCAGCAGCAACAACAACAGCAACAGCA
ACAGCTGGCCACAGCCCTGCATCAACAACAGCTGATGACTCAGCAGGCTGCCTTGCAGCAAAAGCCCACT
ATGGCAGCAGGACAGCAGCCCCAGCCACAGCCAGCTGCAGCCCCACAGCCAGCCCCTGCCCAGGAGCCAG
CGATTCAAGCCCCAGTAAGACAACAGCCAAAGGTTCAGACAACCCCACCTCCTGCCGTCCAGGGGCAGAA
AGTTGGATCTCTCACTCCACCCTCATCCCCCAAAACCCAACGTGCTGGGCACAGGCGTATTCTCAGTGAC
GTAACCCACAGTGCAGTCTTTGGGGTCCCTGCCAGCAAATCAACCCAGCTGCTCCAGGCAGCTGCAGCTG
AGGCCAGTCTCAATAAGTCCAAGTCTGCAACCACCACTCCATCAGGCTCTCCTCGGACCTCTCAACAAAA
CGTTTATAATCCTTCAGAAGGGTCTACGTGGAATCCCTTTGATGACGATAATTTCTCCAAACTCACAGCT
GAAGAACTGCTAAACAAGGACTTTGCCAAGCTTGGGGAAGGCAAACATCCCGAGAAGCTTGGAGGCTCAG
CTGAGAGTTTGATCCCAGGCTTTCAATCAACCCAAGGTGATGCTTTTGCTACGACCTCATTTTCTGCTGG
AACTGCTGAAAAAAGGAAGGGTGGGCAGACTGTGGACTCTGGCCTCCCGCTTCTAAGCGTGTCTGATCCT
TTCATTCCTCTTCAAGTACCTGATGCACCAGAAAAACTAATTGAGGGACTCAAGTCTCCTGACACTTCTC
TTCTGCTCCCTGACCTCTTGCCTATGACAGATCCTTTTGGTAGCACTTCTGATGCTGTAATTGGTAAAGT
CATCATCTCTGTTTCTTCAGTCATGCATGATATGTGTGCCTGTTTCAAGAATGACAAGTACCTAGTTAAC
CAATCCCTGGGGAATAGCCCTGCCACCCCAGAAGCCAAGGCTATTGAATTCAAGGGCGAATTCGACCCAG
CTTTCTTGTACAAAGTGGGCGGCAAGCCCATCCCCAACCCCCTGCTGGGCCTGGACAGCACCGCTAGCAA
AGACAATACTGTGCCTCTGAAGCTGATCGCTCTCCTGGCTAATGGCGAGTTCCATAGTGGCGAACAGCTG
GGAGAAACCCTGGGCATGTCCAGGGCCGCTATCAACAAGCACATTCAGACTCTGCGCGACTGGGGCGTGG
ACGTGTTCACCGTGCCCGGAAAGGGCTACTCTCTGCCCGAGCCTATCCCGCTGCTGAACGCTAAACAGAT
TCTGGGACAGCTGGACGGCGGGAGCGTGGCAGTCCTGCCTGTGGTCGACTCCACCAATCAGTACCTGCTG
GATCGAATCGGCGAGCTGAAGAGTGGGGATGCTTGCATTGCAGAATATCAGCAGGCAGGGAGAGGAAGCA
GAGGGAGGAAATGGTTCTCTCCTTTTGGAGCTAACCTGTACCTGAGTATGTTTTGGCGCCTGAAGCGGGG
ACCAGCAGCAATCGGCCTGGGCCCGGTCATCGGAATTGTCATGGCAGAAGCGCTGCGAAAGCTGGGAGCA
GACAAGGTGCGAGTCAAATGGCCCAATGACCTGTATCTGCAGGATAGAAAGCTGGCAGGCATCCTGGTGG
AGCTGGCCGGAATAACAGGCGATGCTGCACAGATCGTCATTGGCGCCGGGATTAACGTGGCTATGAGGCG
CGTGGAGGAAAGCGTGGTCAATCAGGGCTGGATCACACTGCAGGAAGCAGGGATTAACCTGGACAGGAAT
ACTCTGGCCGCTACGCTGATCCGAGAGCTGCGGGCAGCCCTGGAACTGTTCGAGCAGGAAGGCCTGGCTC
CATATCTGCCACGGTGGGAGAAGCTGGATAACTTCATCAATAGACCCGTGAAGCTGATCATTGGGGACAA
AGAGATTTTCGGGATTAGCCGGGGGATTGATAAACAGGGAGCCCTGCTGCTGGAACAGGACGGAGTTATC
AAACCCTGGATGGGCGGAGAAATCAGTCTGCGGTCTGCCGAAAAGTAAGCCAACTTTATTATACATAGTT
GATATCCAGCACAGTGGCGGCCGCTCGACAATCAACCTCTGGATTACAAAATTTGTGAAAGATTGACTGG
TATTCTTAACTATGTTGCTCCTTTTACGCTATGTGGATACGCTGCTTTAATGCCTTTGTATCATGCTATT
GCTTCCCGTATGGCTTTCATTTTCTCCTCCTTGTATAAATCCTGGTTGCTGTCTCTTTATGAGGAGTTGT
GGCCCGTTGTCAGGCAACGTGGCGTGGTGTGCACTGTGTTTGCTGACGCAACCCCCACTGGTTGGGGCAT
TGCCACCACCTGTCAGCTCCTTTCCGGGACTTTCGCTTTCCCCCTCCCTATTGCCACGGCGGAACTCATC
GCCGCCTGCCTTGCCCGCTGCTGGACAGGGGCTCGGCTGTTGGGCACTGACAATTCCGTGGTGTTGTCGG
GGAAGCTGACGTCCTTTCCATGGCTGCTCGCCTGTGTTGCCACCTGGATTCTGCGCGGGACGTCCTTCTG
CTACGTCCCTTCGGCCCTCAATCCAGCGGACCTTCCTTCCCGCGGCCTGCTGCCGGCTCTGCGGCCTCTT
CCGCGTCTTCGCCTTCGCCCTCAGACGAGTCGGATCTCCCTTTGGGCCGCCTCCCCGCCTGGAATTCACC
GGGTAGGGGAGGCGCTTTTCCCAAGGCAGTCTGGAGCATGCGCTTTAGCAGCCCCGCTGGGCACTTGGCG
CTACACAAGTGGCCTCTGGCCTCGCACACATTCCACATCCACCGGTAGGCGCCAACCGGCTCCGTTCTTT
GGTGGCCCCTTCGCGCCACCTTCTACTCCTCCCCTAGTCAGGAAGTTCCCCCCCGCCCCGCAGCTCGCGT
CGTGCAGGACGTGACAAATGGAAGTAGCACGTCTCACTAGTCTCGTGCAGATGGACAGCACCGCTGAGCA
ATGGAAGCGGGTAGGCCTTTGGGGCAGCGGCCAATAGCAGCTTTGCTCCTTCGCTTTCTGGGCTCAGAGG
CTGGGAAGGGGTGGGTCCGGGGGCGGGCTCAGGGGCGGGCTCAGGGGCGGGGCGGGCGCCCGAAGGTCCT
CCGGAGGCCCGGCATTCTGCACGCTTCAAAAGCGCACGTCTGCCGCGCTGTTCTCCTCTTCCTCATCTCC
GGGCCTTTCGACCTGCAGCCCAAGCTTACCATGACCGAGTACAAGCCCACGGTGCGCCTCGCCACCCGCG
ACGACGTCCCCAGGGCCGTACGCACCCTCGCCGCCGCGTTCGCCGACTACCCCGCCACGCGCCACACCGT
CGATCCGGACCGCCACATCGAGCGGGTCACCGAGCTGCAAGAACTCTTCCTCACGCGCGTCGGGCTCGAC
ATCGGCAAGGTGTGGGTCGCGGACGACGGCGCCGCGGTGGCGGTCTGGACCACGCCGGAGAGCGTCGAAG
CGGGGGCGGTGTTCGCCGAGATCGGCCCGCGCATGGCCGAGTTGAGCGGTTCCCGGCTGGCCGCGCAGCA
ACAGATGGAAGGCCTCCTGGCGCCGCACCGGCCCAAGGAGCCCGCGTGGTTCCTGGCCACCGTCGGCGTC
TCGCCCGACCACCAGGGCAAGGGTCTGGGCAGCGCCGTCGTGCTCCCCGGAGTGGAGGCGGCCGAGCGCG
CCGGGGTGCCCGCCTTCCTGGAGACCTCCGCGCCCCGCAACCTCCCCTTCTACGAGCGGCTCGGCTTCAC
CGTCACCGCCGACGTCGAGGTGCCCGAAGGACCGCGCACCTGGTGCATGACCCGCAAGCCCGGTGCCTGA
CGCCCGCCCCACGACCCGCAGCGCCCGACCGAAAGGAGCGCACGACCCCATGCATCTCGAGGGCCCGGTA
CCTTTAAGACCAATGACTTACAAGGCAGCTGTAGATCTTAGCCACTTTTTAAAAGAAAAGGGGGGACTGG
AAGGGCTAGCTCACTCCCAACGAAGACAAGATCTGCTTTTTGCTTGTACTGGGTCTCTCTGGTTAGACCA
GATCTGAGCCTGGGAGCTCTCTGGCTGCCTAGGGAACCCACTGCTTAAGCCTCAATAAAGCTTGCCTTGA
GTGCTTCAAGTAGTGTGTGCCCGTCTGTTGTGTGACTCTGGTAACTAGAGATCCCTCAGACCCTTTTAGT
CAGTGTGGAAAATCTCTAGCAGTAGTAGTTCATGTCATCTTATTATTCAGTATTTATAACTTGCAAAGAA
ATGAATATCAGAGAGTGAGAGGAACTTGTTTATTGCAGCTTATAATGGTTACAAATAAAGCAATAGCATC
ACAAATTTCACAAATAAAGCATTTTTTTCACTGCATTCTAGTTGTGGTTTGTCCAAACTCATCAATGTAT
CTTATCATGTCTGGCTCTAGCTATCCCGCCCCTAACTCCGCCCAGTTCCGCCCATTCTCCGCCCCATGGC
TGACTAATTTTTTTTATTTATGCAGAGGCCGAGGCCGCCTCGGCCTCTGAGCTATTCCAGAAGTAGTGAG
GAGGCTTTTTTGGAGGCCTAGGCTTTTGCGTCGAGACGTACCCAATTCGCCCTATAGTGAGTCGTATTAC
GCGCGCTCACTGGCCGTCGTTTTACAACGTCGTGACTGGGAAAACCCTGGCGTTACCCAACTTAATCGCC
TTGCAGCACATCCCCCTTTCGCCAGCTGGCGTAATAGCGAAGAGGCCCGCACCGATCGCCCTTCCCAACA
GTTGCGCAGCCTGAATGGCGAATGGCGCG
[124 nt withheld, positions 11790-11913]
C
[91 nt withheld, positions 11915-12005]
A
[49 nt withheld, positions 12007-12055]
CCTTTGACGTTGGAGTCCACGTTCTTT
[37 nt withheld, positions 12083-12119]
ACCCTATCTCGGTCTATTCTTTTGATTTATAAGGGATTTTGCCGATTTCGGCCTATTGGTTAAAAAATGA
GCTGATTTAACAAAAATTTAACGCGAATTTTAACAAAATATTAACGTTTACAATTTCC
Features (pLannotate 1.2.2; 31 found; start..end, strand, type, name):
     27..131     +  promoter       AmpR promoter: bla
    132..992     +  CDS            AmpR: β-lactamase; bla; confers resistance to ampicillin, carbenicillin, and related antibiotics
   1163..1751    +  rep_origin     ori: high-copy-number ColE1/pMB1/pBR322/pUC origin of replication
   1934..2026    +  CDS            lacI (fragment): lac repressor; lacI; The lac repressor binds to the lac operator to inhibit transcription in E. coli. This inhibition can be relieved by adding lactose or isopropyl-β-D-thiogalactopyranoside (IPTG).
   2039..2060    +  protein_bind   CAP binding site: CAP binding activates transcription in the presence of cAMP. E. coli catabolite activator protein
   2075..2105    +  promoter       lac promoter: promoter for the E. coli lac operon
   2109..2131    +  protein_bind   lac operator (fragment): The lac repressor binds to the lac operator to inhibit transcription in E. coli. This inhibition can be relieved by adding lactose or isopropyl-β-D-thiogalactopyranoside (IPTG). lac repressor encoded by lacI
   2174..2192    +  promoter       T3 promoter: promoter for bacteriophage T3 RNA polymerase
   2220..2441    +  promoter       RSV promoter: Rous sarcoma virus enhancer/promoter
   2448..2628    +  LTR            5' LTR (truncated): truncated 5' long terminal repeat (LTR) from HIV-1
   2672..2797    +  misc_feature   HIV-1 Ψ: packaging signal of human immunodeficiency virus type 1
   2781..3144    +  CDS            HIV-1 gag (fragment): gag protein from human immunodeficiency virus 1; gag
   3239..3575    +  ncRNA          RRE: Accession: RF00036 - HIV Rev response element
   3611..4000    +  CDS            env (fragment): ENV_HV1H2 - Experimental evidence at protein level: Swiss-Prot protein existence level 1. [Transmembrane protein gp41]: Acts as a class I viral fusion protein. Under the current model, the protein has at least 3 conformational states: pre-fusion native state, pre-hairpin intermediate state, and post-fusion hairpin state. During fusion of viral and target intracellular membranes, the coiled coil regions (heptad repeats) assume a trimer-of-hairpins structure, positioning the fusion peptide in close proximity to the C-terminal region of the ectodomain. The formation of this structure appears to d
   4018..4134    +  misc_feature   cPPT/CTS: central polypurine tract and central termination sequence of HIV-1
   4166..4186    +  protein_bind   attB4: mutant version of attB; core recombination site for the Gateway® BP reaction BP Clonase™
   4186..5397    +  promoter       UbC promoter: human ubiquitin C promoter
   5403..5422    +  protein_bind   attB1 (fragment): mutant version of attB; recombination site for the Gateway® BP reaction BP Clonase™
   5437..7935    +  CDS            AAK1 (fragment): AAK1_HUMAN - Also known as KIAA1048. Experimental evidence at protein level: Swiss-Prot protein existence level 1. (Microbial infection) By regulating clathrin-mediated endocytosis, AAK1 plays a role in the entry of hepatitis C virus as well as for the lifecycle of other viruses such as Ebola and Dengue. From Homo sapiens (Human).
   8048..8068    -  protein_bind   attB2: mutant version of attB; core recombination site for the Gateway® BP reaction BP Clonase™
   8119..9075    +  CDS            TurboID: mutant of the E. coli biotin ligase BioID engineered for improved catalytic efficiency (Branon et al., 2018)
   9130..9718    +  misc_feature   WPRE: woodchuck hepatitis virus posttranscriptional regulatory element
   9731..10230   +  promoter       PGK promoter: mouse phosphoglycerate kinase 1 promoter
  10251..10850   +  CDS            PuroR: puromycin N-acetyltransferase; pac from Streptomyces alboniger; confers resistance to puromycin
  10918..10986   +  CDS            nef (fragment): NEF_HV1Z2 - Experimental evidence at protein level: Swiss-Prot protein existence level 1. Extracellular Nef protein targets CD4(+) T-lymphocytes for apoptosis by interacting with CXCR4 surface receptors. From Human immunodeficiency virus type 1 group M subtype D (isolate Z2/CDC-Z34) (HIV-1).
  10988..11221   +  LTR            3' LTR (ΔU3): self-inactivating 3' long terminal repeat (LTR) from HIV-1
  11293..11414   +  polyA_signal   SV40 poly(A) signal: SV40 polyadenylation signal
  11433..11568   +  rep_origin     SV40 ori: SV40 origin of replication
  11601..11619   -  promoter       T7 promoter: promoter for bacteriophage T7 RNA polymerase
  11627..11782   +  CDS            lacZα (fragment): LacZα fragment of β-galactosidase; lacZ fragment
  11790..12245   +  rep_origin     f1 ori (sequence partly withheld): f1 bacteriophage origin of replication; arrow indicates direction of (+) strand synthesis
