>Addgene plasmid #135256 | p667-UBC-AAK1-V5-TurboID_IDG-K | addgene full sequence | sequence record 267910 | Addgene NGS Result
TAATGTGAGTTAGCTCACTCATTAGGCACCCCAGGCTTTACACTTTATGCTTCCGGCTCGTATGTTGTGT
GGAATTGTGAGCGGATAACAATTTCACACAGGAAACAGCTATGACCATGATTACGCCAAGCGCGCAATTA
ACCCTCACTAAAGGGAACAAAAGCTGGAGCTGCAAGCTTAATGTAGTCTTATGCAATACTCTTGTAGTCT
TGCAACATGGTAACGATGAGTTAGCAACATGCCTTACAAGGAGAGAAAAAGCACCGTGCATGCCGATTGG
TGGAAGTAAGGTGGTACGATCGTGCCTTATTAGGAAGGCAACAGACGGGTCTGACATGGATTGGACGAAC
CACTGAATTGCCGCATTGCAGAGATATTGTATTTAAGTGCCTAGCTCGATACATAAACGGGTCTCTCTGG
TTAGACCAGATCTGAGCCTGGGAGCTCTCTGGCTAACTAGGGAACCCACTGCTTAAGCCTCAATAAAGCT
TGCCTTGAGTGCTTCAAGTAGTGTGTGCCCGTCTGTTGTGTGACTCTGGTAACTAGAGATCCCTCAGACC
CTTTTAGTCAGTGTGGAAAATCTCTAGCAGTGGCGCCCGAACAGGGACTTGAAAGCGAAAGGGAAACCAG
AGGAGCTCTCTCGACGCAGGACTCGGCTTGCTGAAGCGCGCACGGCAAGAGGCGAGGGGCGGCGACTGGT
GAGTACGCCAAAAATTTTGACTAGCGGAGGCTAGAAGGAGAGAGATGGGTGCGAGAGCGTCAGTATTAAG
CGGGGGAGAATTAGATCGCGATGGGAAAAAATTCGGTTAAGGCCAGGGGGAAAGAAAAAATATAAATTAA
AACATATAGTATGGGCAAGCAGGGAGCTAGAACGATTCGCAGTTAATCCTGGCCTGTTAGAAACATCAGA
AGGCTGTAGACAAATACTGGGACAGCTACAACCATCCCTTCAGACAGGATCAGAAGAACTTAGATCATTA
TATAATACAGTAGCAACCCTCTATTGTGTGCATCAAAGGATAGAGATAAAAGACACCAAGGAAGCTTTAG
ACAAGATAGAGGAAGAGCAAAACAAAAGTAAGACCACCGCACAGCAAGCGGCCGCTGATCTTCAGACCTG
GAGGAGGAGATATGAGGGACAATTGGAGAAGTGAATTATATAAATATAAAGTAGTAAAAATTGAACCATT
AGGAGTAGCACCCACCAAGGCAAAGAGAAGAGTGGTGCAGAGAGAAAAAAGAGCAGTGGGAATAGGAGCT
TTGTTCCTTGGGTTCTTGGGAGCAGCAGGAAGCACTATGGGCGCAGCGTCAATGACGCTGACGGTACAGG
CCAGACAATTATTGTCTGGTATAGTGCAGCAGCAGAACAATTTGCTGAGGGCTATTGAGGCGCAACAGCA
TCTGTTGCAACTCACAGTCTGGGGCATCAAGCAGCTCCAGGCAAGAATCCTGGCTGTGGAAAGATACCTA
AAGGATCAACAGCTCCTGGGGATTTGGGGTTGCTCTGGAAAACTCATTTGCACCACTGCTGTGCCTTGGA
ATGCTAGTTGGAGTAATAAATCTCTGGAACAGATTTGGAATCACACGACCTGGATGGAGTGGGACAGAGA
AATTAACAATTACACAAGCTTAATACACTCCTTAATTGAAGAATCGCAAAACCAGCAAGAAAAGAATGAA
CAAGAATTATTGGAATTAGATAAATGGGCAAGTTTGTGGAATTGGTTTAACATAACAAATTGGCTGTGGT
ATATAAAATTATTCATAATGATAGTAGGAGGCTTGGTAGGTTTAAGAATAGTTTTTGCTGTACTTTCTAT
AGTGAATAGAGTTAGGCAGGGATATTCACCATTATCGTTTCAGACCCACCTCCCAACCCCGAGGGGACCC
GACAGGCCCGAAGGAATAGAAGAAGAAGGTGGAGAGAGAGACAGAGACAGATCCATTCGATTAGTGAACG
GATCTCGACGGTATCGGTTAACTTTTAAAAGAAAAGGGGGGATTGGGGGGTACAGTGCAGGGGAAAGAAT
AGTAGACATAATAGCAACAGACATACAAACTAAAGAATTACAAAAACAAATTACAAAATTCAAAATTTTA
TCGTCCAGTGTGGTGGAATTCTGCAGATATCAACTTTGTATAGAAAAGTTGGCCTCCGCGCCGGGTTTTG
GCGCCTCCCGCGGGCGCCCCCCTCCTCACGGCGAGCGCTGCCACGTCAGACGAAGGGCGCAGCGAGCGTC
CTGATCCTTCCGCCCGGACGCTCAGGACAGCGGCCCGCTGCTCATAAGACTCGGCCTTAGAACCCCAGTA
TCAGCAGAAGGACATTTTAGGACGGGACTTGGGTGACTCTAGGGCACTGGTTTTCTTTCCAGAGAGCGGA
ACAGGCGAGGAAAAGTAGTCCCTTCTCGGCGATTCTGCGGAGGGATCTCCGTGGGGCGGTGAACGCCGAT
GATTATATAAGGACGCGCCGGGTGTGGCACAGCTAGTTCCGTCGCAGCCGGGATTTGGGTCGCGGTTCTT
GTTTGTGGATCGCTGTGATCGTCACTTGGTGAGTAGCGGGCTGCTGGGCTGGCCGGGGCTTTCGTGGCCG
CCGGGCCGCTCGGTGGGACGGAAGCGTGTGGAGAGACCGCCAAGGGCTGTAGTCTGGGTCCGCGAGCAAG
GTTGCCCTGAACTGGGGGTTGGGGGGAGCGCAGCAAAATGGCGGCTGTTCCCGAGTCTTGAATGGAAGAC
GCTTGTGAGGCGGGCTGTGAGGTCGTTGAAACAAGGTGGGGGGCATGGTGGGCGGCAAGAACCCAAGGTC
TTGAGGCCTTCGCTAATGCGGGAAAGCTCTTATTCGGGTGAGATGGGCTGGGGCACCATCTGGGGACCCT
GACGTGAAGTTTGTCACTGACTGGAGAACTCGGTTTGTCGTCTGTTGCGGGGGCGGCAGTTATGGCGGTG
CCGTTGGGCAGTGCACCCGTACCTTTGGGAGCGCGCGCCCTCGTCGTGTCGTGACGTCACCCGTTCTGTT
GGCTTATAATGCAGGGTGGGGCCACCTGCCGGTAGGTGTGCGGTAGGCTTTTCTCCGTCGCAGGACGCAG
GGTTCGGGCCTAGGGTAGGCTCTCCTGAATCGACAGGCGCCGGACCTCTGGTGAGGGGAGGGATAAGTGA
GGCGTCAGTTTCTTTGGTCGGTTTTATGTACCTATCTTCTTAAGTAGCTGAAGCTCCGGTTTTGAACTAT
GCGCTCGGGGTTGGCGAGTGTGTTTTGTGAAGTTTTTTAGGCACCTTTTGAAATGTAATCATTTGGGTCA
ATATGTAATTTTCAGTGTTAGACTAGTAAATTGTCCGCTAAATTCTGGCCGTTTTTGGCTTTTTTGTTAG
ACGCAACTTTGTACAAAAAAGCAGGCTCCGAATTCGCCCTTATGAAGAAGTTTTTCGACTCCCGGCGAGA
GCAGGGCGGCTCTGGCCTGGGCTCCGGCTCCAGCGGAGGAGGGGGCAGCACCTCGGGCCTGGGCAGTGGC
TACATCGGAAGAGTCTTCGGCATCGGGCGACAGCAGGTCACAGTGGACGAGGTGTTGGCGGAAGGTGGAT
TTGCTATTGTATTTCTGGTGAGGACAAGCAATGGGATGAAATGTGCCTTGAAACGCATGTTTGTCAACAA
TGAGCATGATCTCCAGGTGTGCAAGAGAGAAATCCAGATAATGAGGGATCTTTCAGGGCACAAGAATATT
GTGGGTTACATTGATTCTAGTATCAACAACGTGAGTAGCGGTGATGTATGGGAAGTGCTCATTCTGATGG
ACTTTTGTAGAGGTGGCCAGGTGGTAAACCTGATGAACCAGCGCCTGCAAACAGGCTTTACAGAGAATGA
AGTGCTCCAGATATTTTGTGATACCTGTGAAGCTGTTGCCCGCCTGCATCAGTGCAAAACTCCTATTATC
CACCGGGACCTGAAGGTTGAAAACATCCTCTTGCATGACCGAGGCCACTATGTCCTGTGTGACTTTGGAA
GCGCCACCAACAAATTCCAGAATCCACAAACTGAGGGAGTCAATGCAGTAGAAGATGAGATTAAGAAATA
CACAACGCTGTCCTATCGAGCACCAGAAATGGTCAACCTGTACAGTGGCAAAATCATCACTACGAAGGCA
GACATTTGGGCTCTTGGATGTTTGTTGTATAAATTATGCTACTTCACTTTGCCATTTGGGGAAAGTCAGG
TGGCAATTTGTGATGGAAACTTCACAATTCCTGATAATTCTCGATATTCTCAAGACATGCACTGCCTAAT
TAGGTATATGTTGGAACCAGACCCTGACAAAAGGCCGGATATTTACCAGGTGTCCTACTTCTCATTTAAG
CTACTCAAGAAAGAGTGCCCAATTCCAAATGTACAGAACTCTCCCATTCCTGCAAAGCTTCCTGAACCAG
TGAAAGCCAGTGAGGCAGCTGCAAAAAAGACCCAGCCAAAGGCCAGACTGACAGATCCCATTCCCACCAC
AGAGACTTCAATTGCACCCCGCCAGAGGCCTAAAGCTGGGCAGACTCAGCCGAACCCAGGAATCCTTCCC
ATCCAGCCAGCGCTGACACCCCGGAAGAGGGCCACTGTTCAGCCCCCACCTCAGGCTGCAGGATCCAGCA
ATCAGCCTGGCCTTTTAGCCAGTGTTCCCCAACCAAAACCCCAAGCCCCACCCAGCCAGCCTCTGCCGCA
AACTCAGGCCAAGCAGCCACAGGCTCCTCCCACTCCACAGCAGACGCCTTCTACTCAGGCCCAGGGTCTG
CCCGCTCAGGCCCAGGCCACACCCCAGCACCAGCAGCAACTCTTCCTCAAGCAGCAACAGCAGCAGCAAC
AGCCACCGCCAGCACAGCAGCAGCCGGCAGGCACGTTTTACCAGCAGCAGCAGGCCCAGACTCAGCAGTT
TCAGGCAGTACATCCAGCAACCCAGCAACCAGCAATTGCTCAGTTCCCTGTGGTGTCCCAAGGAGGCTCT
CAACAGCAGCTAATGCAGAATTTCTACCAGCAGCAGCAGCAGCAGCAACAACAACAGCAACAGCAACAGC
TGGCCACAGCCCTGCATCAACAACAGCTGATGACTCAGCAGGCTGCCTTGCAGCAAAAGCCCACTATGGC
AGCAGGACAGCAGCCCCAGCCACAGCCAGCTGCAGCCCCACAGCCAGCCCCTGCCCAGGAGCCAGCGATT
CAAGCCCCAGTAAGACAACAGCCAAAGGTTCAGACAACCCCACCTCCTGCCGTCCAGGGGCAGAAAGTTG
GATCTCTCACTCCACCCTCATCCCCCAAAACCCAACGTGCTGGGCACAGGCGTATTCTCAGTGACGTAAC
CCACAGTGCAGTCTTTGGGGTCCCTGCCAGCAAATCAACCCAGCTGCTCCAGGCAGCTGCAGCTGAGGCC
AGTCTCAATAGGTCCAAGTCTGCAACCACTACTCCATCAGGCTCTCCTCGGACCTCTCAACAAAACGTTT
ATAATCCTTCAGAAGGGTCTACGTGGAATCCCTTTGATGACGATAATTTCTCCAAACTCACAGCTGAAGA
ACTGCTAAACAAGGACTTTGCCAAGCTTGGGGAAGGCAAACATCCCGAGAAGCTTGGAGGCTCAGCTGAG
AGTTTGATCCCAGGCTTTCAATCAACCCAAGGTGATGCTTTTGCTACGACCTCATTTTCTGCTGGAACTG
CTGAAAAAAGGAAGGGTGGGCAGACTGTGGACTCTGGCCTCCCGCTTCTAAGCGTGTCTGATCCTTTCAT
TCCTCTTCAAGTACCTGATGCACCAGAAAAACTAATTGAGGGACTCAAGTCTCCTGACACTTCTCTTCTG
CTCCCTGACCTCTTGCCTATGACAGATCCTTTTGGTAGCACTTCTGATGCTGTAATTGGTAAAGTCATCA
TCTCTGTTTCTTCAGTCATGCATGATATGTGTGCCTGTTTCAAGAATGACAAGTACCTAGTTAACCAATC
CCTGGGGAATAGCCCTGCCACCCCAGAAGCCAAGGCTATTGAATTCAAGGGCGAATTCGACCCAGCTTTC
TTGTACAAAGTGGGCGGCAAGCCCATCCCCAACCCCCTGCTGGGCCTGGACAGCACCGCTAGCAAAGACA
ATACTGTGCCTCTGAAGCTGATCGCTCTCCTGGCTAATGGCGAGTTCCATAGTGGCGAACAGCTGGGAGA
AACCCTGGGCATGTCCAGGGCCGCTATCAACAAGCACATTCAGACTCTGCGCGACTGGGGCGTGGACGTG
TTCACCGTGCCCGGAAAGGGCTACTCTCTGCCCGAGCCTATCCCGCTGCTGAACGCTAAACAGATTCTGG
GACAGCTGGACGGCGGGAGCGTGGCAGTCCTGCCTGTGGTCGACTCCACCAATCAGTACCTGCTGGATCG
AATCGGCGAGCTGAAGAGTGGGGATGCTTGCATTGCAGAATATCAGCAGGCAGGGAGAGGAAGCAGAGGG
AGGAAATGGTTCTCTCCTTTTGGAGCTAACCTGTACCTGAGTATGTTTTGGCGCCTGAAGCGGGGACCAG
CAGCAATCGGCCTGGGCCCGGTCATCGGAATTGTCATGGCAGAAGCGCTGCGAAAGCTGGGAGCAGACAA
GGTGCGAGTCAAATGGCCCAATGACCTGTATCTGCAGGATAGAAAGCTGGCAGGCATCCTGGTGGAGCTG
GCCGGAATAACAGGCGATGCTGCACAGATCGTCATTGGCGCCGGGATTAACGTGGCTATGAGGCGCGTGG
AGGAAAGCGTGGTCAATCAGGGCTGGATCACACTGCAGGAAGCAGGGATTAACCTGGACAGGAATACTCT
GGCCGCTACGCTGATCCGAGAGCTGCGGGCAGCCCTGGAACTGTTCGAGCAGGAAGGCCTGGCTCCATAT
CTGCCACGGTGGGAGAAGCTGGATAACTTCATCAATAGACCCGTGAAGCTGATCATTGGGGACAAAGAGA
TTTTCGGGATTAGCCGGGGGATTGATAAACAGGGAGCCCTGCTGCTGGAACAGGACGGAGTTATCAAACC
CTGGATGGGCGGAGAAATCAGTCTGCGGTCTGCCGAAAAGTAAGCCAACTTTATTATACATAGTTGATAT
CCAGCACAGTGGCGGCCGCTCGACAATCAACCTCTGGATTACAAAATTTGTGAAAGATTGACTGGTATTC
TTAACTATGTTGCTCCTTTTACGCTATGTGGATACGCTGCTTTAATGCCTTTGTATCATGCTATTGCTTC
CCGTATGGCTTTCATTTTCTCCTCCTTGTATAAATCCTGGTTGCTGTCTCTTTATGAGGAGTTGTGGCCC
GTTGTCAGGCAACGTGGCGTGGTGTGCACTGTGTTTGCTGACGCAACCCCCACTGGTTGGGGCATTGCCA
CCACCTGTCAGCTCCTTTCCGGGACTTTCGCTTTCCCCCTCCCTATTGCCACGGCGGAACTCATCGCCGC
CTGCCTTGCCCGCTGCTGGACAGGGGCTCGGCTGTTGGGCACTGACAATTCCGTGGTGTTGTCGGGGAAG
CTGACGTCCTTTCCATGGCTGCTCGCCTGTGTTGCCACCTGGATTCTGCGCGGGACGTCCTTCTGCTACG
TCCCTTCGGCCCTCAATCCAGCGGACCTTCCTTCCCGCGGCCTGCTGCCGGCTCTGCGGCCTCTTCCGCG
TCTTCGCCTTCGCCCTCAGACGAGTCGGATCTCCCTTTGGGCCGCCTCCCCGCCTGGAATTCTACCGGGT
AGGGGAGGCGCTTTTCCCAAGGCAGTCTGGAGCATGCGCTTTAGCAGCCCCGCTGGGCACTTGGCGCTAC
ACAAGTGGCCTCTGGCCTCGCACACATTCCACATCCACCGGTAGGCGCCAACCGGCTCCGTTCTTTGGTG
GCCCCTTCGCGCCACCTTCTACTCCTCCCCTAGTCAGGAAGTTCCCCCCCGCCCCGCAGCTCGCGTCGTG
CAGGACGTGACAAATGGAAGTAGCACGTCTCACTAGTCTCGTGCAGATGGACAGCACCGCTGAGCAATGG
AAGCGGGTAGGCCTTTGGGGCAGCGGCCAATAGCAGCTTTGCTCCTTCGCTTTCTGGGCTCAGAGGCTGG
GAAGGGGTGGGTCCGGGGGCGGGCTCAGGGGCGGGCTCAGGGGCGGGGCGGGCGCCCGAAGGTCCTCCGG
AGGCCCGGCATTCTGCACGCTTCAAAAGCGCACGTCTGCCGCGCTGTTCTCCTCTTCCTCATCTCCGGGC
CTTTCGACCTGCAGCCCAAGCTTACCATGACCGAGTACAAGCCCACGGTGCGCCTCGCCACCCGCGACGA
CGTCCCCAGGGCCGTACGCACCCTCGCCGCCGCGTTCGCCGACTACCCCGCCACGCGCCACACCGTCGAT
CCGGACCGCCACATCGAGCGGGTCACCGAGCTGCAAGAACTCTTCCTCACGCGCGTCGGGCTCGACATCG
GCAAGGTGTGGGTCGCGGACGACGGCGCCGCGGTGGCGGTCTGGACCACGCCGGAGAGCGTCGAAGCGGG
GGCGGTGTTCGCCGAGATCGGCCCGCGCATGGCCGAGTTGAGCGGTTCCCGGCTGGCCGCGCAGCAACAG
ATGGAAGGCCTCCTGGCGCCGCACCGGCCCAAGGAGCCCGCGTGGTTCCTGGCCACCGTCGGCGTCTCGC
CCGACCACCAGGGCAAGGGTCTGGGCAGCGCCGTCGTGCTCCCCGGAGTGGAGGCGGCCGAGCGCGCCGG
GGTGCCCGCCTTCCTGGAGACCTCCGCGCCCCGCAACCTCCCCTTCTACGAGCGGCTCGGCTTCACCGTC
ACCGCCGACGTCGAGGTGCCCGAAGGACCGCGCACCTGGTGCATGACCCGCAAGCCCGGTGCCTGACGCC
CGCCCCACGACCCGCAGCGCCCGACCGAAAGGAGCGCACGACCCCATGCATCTCGAGGGCCCGGTACCTT
TAAGACCAATGACTTACAAGGCAGCTGTAGATCTTAGCCACTTTTTAAAAGAAAAGGGGGGACTGGAAGG
GCTAGCTCACTCCCAACGAAGACAAGATCTGCTTTTTGCTTGTACTGGGTCTCTCTGGTTAGACCAGATC
TGAGCCTGGGAGCTCTCTGGCTAACTAGGGAACCCACTGCTTAAGCCTCAATAAAGCTTGCCTTGAGTGC
TTCAAGTAGTGTGTGCCCGTCTGTTGTGTGACTCTGGTAACTAGAGATCCCTCAGACCCTTTTAGTCAGT
GTGGAAAATCTCTAGCAGTAGTAGTTCATGTCATCTTATTATTCAGTATTTATAACTTGCAAAGAAATGA
ATATCAGAGAGTGAGAGGAACTTGTTTATTGCAGCTTATAATGGTTACAAATAAAGCAATAGCATCACAA
ATTTCACAAATAAAGCATTTTTTTCACTGCATTCTAGTTGTGGTTTGTCCAAACTCATCAATGTATCTTA
TCATGTCTGGCTCTAGCTATCCCGCCCCTAACTCCGCCCATCCCGCCCCTAACTCCGCCCAGTTCCGCCC
ATTCTCCGCCCCATGGCTGACTAATTTTTTTTATTTATGCAGAGGCCGAGGCCGCCTCGGCCTCTGAGCT
ATTCCAGAAGTAGTGAGGAGGCTTTTTTGGAGGCCTAGGGACGTACCCAATTCGCCCTATAGTGAGTCGT
ATTACGCGCGCTCACTGGCCGTCGTTTTACAACGTCGTGACTGGGAAAACCCTGGCGTTACCCAACTTAA
TCGCCTTGCAGCACATCCCCCTTTCGCCAGCTGGCGTAATAGCGAAGAGGCCCGCACCGATCGCCCTTCC
CAACAGTTGCGCAGCCTGAATGGCGAATGGG
[124 nt withheld, positions 9762-9885]
C
[91 nt withheld, positions 9887-9977]
A
[49 nt withheld, positions 9979-10027]
CCTTTGACGTTGGAGTCCACGTTCTTT
[37 nt withheld, positions 10055-10091]
ACCCTATCTCGGTCTATTCTTTTGATTTATAAGGGATTTTGCCGATTTCGGCCTATTGGTTAAAAAATGA
GCTGATTTAACAAAAATTTAACGCGAATTTTAACAAAATATTAACGCTTACAATTTAGGTGGCACTTTTC
GGGGAAATGTGCGCGGAACCCCTATTTGTTTATTTTTCTAAATACATTCAAATATGTATCCGCTCATGAG
ACAATAACCCTGATAAATGCTTCAATAATATTGAAAAAGGAAGAGTATGAGTATTCAACATTTCCGTGTC
GCCCTTATTCCCTTTTTTGCGGCATTTTGCCTTCCTGTTTTTGCTCACCCAGAAACGCTGGTGAAAGTAA
AAGATGCTGAAGATCAGTTGGGTGCACGAGTGGGTTACATCGAACTGGATCTCAACAGCGGTAAGATCCT
TGAGAGTTTTCGCCCCGAAGAACGTTTTCCAATGATGAGCACTTTTAAAGTTCTGCTATGTGGCGCGGTA
TTATCCCGTATTGACGCCGGGCAAGAGCAACTCGGTCGCCGCATACACTATTCTCAGAATGACTTGGTTG
AGTACTCACCAGTCACAGAAAAGCATCTTACGGATGGCATGACAGTAAGAGAATTATGCAGTGCTGCCAT
AACCATGAGTGATAACACTGCGGCCAACTTACTTCTGACAACGATCGGAGGACCGAAGGAGCTAACCGCT
TTTTTGCACAACATGGGGGATCATGTAACTCGCCTTGATCGTTGGGAACCGGAGCTGAATGAAGCCATAC
CAAACGACGAGCGTGACACCACGATGCCTGTAGCAATGGCAACAACGTTGCGCAAACTATTAACTGGCGA
ACTACTTACTCTAGCTTCCCGGCAACAATTAATAGACTGGATGGAGGCGGATAAAGTTGCAGGACCACTT
CTGCGCTCGGCCCTTCCGGCTGGCTGGTTTATTGCTGATAAATCTGGAGCCGGTGAGCGTGGGTCTCGCG
GTATCATTGCAGCACTGGGGCCAGATGGTAAGCCCTCCCGTATCGTAGTTATCTACACGACGGGGAGTCA
GGCAACTATGGATGAACGAAATAGACAGATCGCTGAGATAGGTGCCTCACTGATTAAGCATTGGTAACTG
TCAGACCAAGTTTACTCATATATACTTTAGATTGATTTAAAACTTCATTTTTAATTTAAAAGGATCTAGG
TGAAGATCCTTTTTGATAATCTCATGACCAAAATCCCTTAACGTGAGTTTTCGTTCCACTGAGCGTCAGA
CCCCGTAGAAAAGATCAAAGGATCTTCTTGAGATCCTTTTTTTCTGCGCGTAATCTGCTGCTTGCAAACA
AAAAAACCACCGCTACCAGCGGTGGTTTGTTTGCCGGATCAAGAGCTACCAACTCTTTTTCCGAAGGTAA
CTGGCTTCAGCAGAGCGCAGATACCAAATACTGTTCTTCTAGTGTAGCCGTAGTTAGGCCACCACTTCAA
GAACTCTGTAGCACCGCCTACATACCTCGCTCTGCTAATCCTGTTACCAGTGGCTGCTGCCAGTGGCGAT
AAGTCGTGTCTTACCGGGTTGGACTCAAGACGATAGTTACCGGATAAGGCGCAGCGGTCGGGCTGAACGG
GGGGTTCGTGCACACAGCCCAGCTTGGAGCGAACGACCTACACCGAACTGAGATACCTACAGCGTGAGCT
ATGAGAAAGCGCCACGCTTCCCGAAGGGAGAAAGGCGGACAGGTATCCGGTAAGCGGCAGGGTCGGAACA
GGAGAGCGCACGAGGGAGCTTCCAGGGGGAAACGCCTGGTATCTTTATAGTCCTGTCGGGTTTCGCCACC
TCTGACTTGAGCGTCGATTTTTGTGATGCTCGTCAGGGGGGCGGAGCCTATGGAAAAACGCCAGCAACGC
GGCCTTTTTACGGTTCCTGGCCTTTTGCTGGCCTTTTGCTCACATGTTCTTTCCTGCGTTATCCCCTGAT
TCTGTGGATAACCGTATTACCGCCTTTGAGTGAGCTGATACCGCTCGCCGCAGCCGAACGACCGAGCGCA
GCGAGTCAGTGAGCGAGGAAGCGGAAGAGCGCCCAATACGCAAACCGCCTCTCCCCGCGCGTTGGCCGAT
TCATTAATGCAGCTGGCACGACAGGTTTCCCGACTGGAAAGCGGGCAGTGAGCGCAACGCAAT
Features (pLannotate 1.2.2; 31 found; start..end, strand, type, name):
      1..22      +  protein_bind   CAP binding site: CAP binding activates transcription in the presence of cAMP. E. coli catabolite activator protein
     37..67      +  promoter       lac promoter: promoter for the E. coli lac operon
     71..93      +  protein_bind   lac operator (fragment): The lac repressor binds to the lac operator to inhibit transcription in E. coli. This inhibition can be relieved by adding lactose or isopropyl-β-D-thiogalactopyranoside (IPTG). lac repressor encoded by lacI
    136..154     +  promoter       T3 promoter: promoter for bacteriophage T3 RNA polymerase
    182..408     +  promoter       RSV promoter: Rous sarcoma virus enhancer/promoter
    409..589     +  LTR            5' LTR (truncated): truncated 5' long terminal repeat (LTR) from HIV-1
    636..761     +  misc_feature   HIV-1 Ψ: packaging signal of human immunodeficiency virus type 1
    745..1108    +  CDS            HIV-1 gag (fragment): gag protein from human immunodeficiency virus 1; gag
   1254..1487    +  misc_feature   RRE: The Rev response element (RRE) of HIV-1 allows for Rev-dependent mRNA export from the nucleus to the cytoplasm.
   1864..1964    +  CDS            Rev (fragment): human immunodeficiency virus 1 (HIV-1) Rev protein; rev; enhances nuclear export of unspliced and incompletely spliced viral mRNAs
   1983..2099    +  misc_feature   cPPT/CTS: central polypurine tract and central termination sequence of HIV-1
   2131..2151    +  protein_bind   attB4: mutant version of attB; core recombination site for the Gateway® BP reaction BP Clonase™
   2151..3362    +  promoter       UbC promoter: human ubiquitin C promoter
   3368..3387    +  protein_bind   attB1 (fragment): mutant version of attB; recombination site for the Gateway® BP reaction BP Clonase™
   3402..5900    +  CDS            AAK1 (fragment): AAK1_HUMAN - Also known as KIAA1048. Experimental evidence at protein level: Swiss-Prot protein existence level 1. (Microbial infection) By regulating clathrin-mediated endocytosis, AAK1 plays a role in the entry of hepatitis C virus as well as for the lifecycle of other viruses such as Ebola and Dengue. From Homo sapiens (Human).
   6013..6033    -  protein_bind   attB2: mutant version of attB; core recombination site for the Gateway® BP reaction BP Clonase™
   6084..7040    +  CDS            TurboID: mutant of the E. coli biotin ligase BioID engineered for improved catalytic efficiency (Branon et al., 2018)
   7095..7683    +  misc_feature   WPRE: woodchuck hepatitis virus posttranscriptional regulatory element
   7697..8196    +  promoter       PGK promoter: mouse phosphoglycerate kinase 1 promoter
   8217..8816    +  CDS            PuroR: puromycin N-acetyltransferase; pac from Streptomyces alboniger; confers resistance to puromycin
   8884..9021    +  CDS            nef (fragment): NEF_HV1LA - Experimental evidence at protein level: Swiss-Prot protein existence level 1. Extracellular Nef protein targets CD4(+) T-lymphocytes for apoptosis by interacting with CXCR4 surface receptors. From Human immunodeficiency virus type 1 group M subtype B (isolate Lai) (HIV-1).
   9007..9187    +  LTR            5' LTR (truncated): truncated 5' long terminal repeat (LTR) from HIV-1
   9259..9380    +  polyA_signal   SV40 poly(A) signal: SV40 polyadenylation signal
   9420..9555    +  rep_origin     SV40 ori: SV40 origin of replication
   9576..9594    -  promoter       T7 promoter: promoter for bacteriophage T7 RNA polymerase
   9602..9757    +  CDS            lacZα (fragment): LacZα fragment of β-galactosidase; lacZ fragment
   9762..10190   +  rep_origin     f1 ori (sequence partly withheld): f1 bacteriophage origin of replication; arrow indicates direction of (+) strand synthesis
  10243..10347   +  promoter       AmpR promoter: bla
  10348..11208   +  CDS            AmpR: β-lactamase; bla; confers resistance to ampicillin, carbenicillin, and related antibiotics
  11379..11967   +  rep_origin     ori: high-copy-number ColE1/pMB1/pBR322/pUC origin of replication
  12150..12242   +  CDS            lacI (fragment): lac repressor; lacI; The lac repressor binds to the lac operator to inhibit transcription in E. coli. This inhibition can be relieved by adding lactose or isopropyl-β-D-thiogalactopyranoside (IPTG).
