[The description below was written by a language model from this plasmid's Addgene catalogue record and pLannotate feature annotations shown in this document.]
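Description:
p667-UBC-AAK1-V5-TurboID_IDG-K is a lentiviral mammalian expression plasmid built on the pDest667 Gateway destination backbone and carrying human AAK1 fused at its C terminus to V5-TurboID. It is maintained in E. coli through a ColE1/pUC-type origin with ampicillin resistance (AmpR). The catalogue lists it as low copy, although the origin is annotated as a high-copy type. An f1 ori, an SV40 ori and lac/lacZα remnants are also present in the backbone. The viral portion has a third-generation layout: an RSV promoter drives a truncated HIV-1 5' LTR, followed by the Ψ packaging signal with a gag fragment, the RRE for Rev-dependent export, and the cPPT/CTS. At the downstream end, the depositor sequence is annotated with a self-inactivating ΔU3 3' LTR, followed by an SV40 poly(A) signal. In the sequencing-derived record this element is labelled as a truncated LTR.

The payload was assembled by multisite Gateway recombination, which left attB4, attB1 and attB2 scars. These sites separate the human ubiquitin C promoter, the AAK1 coding sequence (annotated as a fragment match to the human protein) and the TurboID module. The V5 epitope named in the catalogue is not annotated separately in either feature table. A WPRE follows the fusion to enhance transcript expression, and a mouse PGK promoter drives puromycin N-acetyltransferase for selection of transduced cells. The two sequence records (12,254 and 12,247 nt) agree on this architecture.

TurboID is an engineered biotin ligase that biotinylates nearby proteins, and the plasmid was made for mapping AAK1 protein-proximity networks by proximity-dependent biotinylation proteomics. It belongs to a resource on understudied kinases from the Illuminating the Druggable Genome program.
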