Addgene plasmid #135256: p667-UBC-AAK1-V5-TurboID_IDG-K
Purpose: Gateway destination clone of AAK1 (human) tagged with C-terminal V5-TurboID for generating protein-proximity networks using proximity-dependent biotinylation proteomics
Depositing lab: Ben Major. Depositing organization: University of North Carolina at Chapel Hill.
Backbone
  Vector backbone: pDest667
  Backbone manufacturer: PEL
  Backbone size w/o insert (bp): 9014
  Vector type: Mammalian Expression, Lentiviral ; Gateway Destination
  Selectable markers: Puromycin
Growth in bacteria
  Bacterial resistance: Ampicillin, 100 μg/mL
  Growth temperature: 30°C
  Growth strain: NEB Stable
  Copy number: Low Copy
Gene/Insert
  Gene/Insert name: AAK1-V5-TurboID (alt name: AAK1)
  Species: H. sapiens (human)
  Entrez Gene: AAK1
  Promoter: Ubiquitin
  Tag / fusion protein: V5-TurboID (C terminal on insert)
  Cloning method: Gateway Cloning
  Sequencing primers: 5′ GCCCGAAGGAATAGAAGAAGAA; 3′ CATAGCGTAAAAGGAGCAACA
Terms and licenses: Academic/Nonprofit Terms; Industry Terms: Not Available to Industry
Depositor comments: These plasmids were generated as part of the Illuminating the Druggable Genome (IDG) program sponsored by the NIH Common Fund. The goal of this program is to identify, gather, and distribute information and resources for proteins that currently are not well-studied yet belong to commonly drug-targeted protein families: protein kinases, non-olfactory G-protein coupled receptors (GPCRs), and ion channels. The IDG program is designed to develop fundamental research tools for understudied proteins, elucidate their function, and disseminate the IDG-related resources and data to the greater scientific community. These lentiviral gateway destination plasmids were generated, as part of the Kinase-Data and Resource Generating Center (DRGC), using the single fragment or multisite gateway cloning technology. They were used for generating proteomics-based protein-interaction and protein-proximity networks that can be accessed through the kinase-DRGC website https://darkkinome.org/. Each plasmid has either an N- or C-terminal fusion protein (Flag/ V5/V5-miniTurbo/V5-TurboID/miniTurbo-V5/TurboID-V5) tagged understudied kinase driven under either a CMV or Ubiquitin (UBC) promoter. All inserts in the pENTR plasmids used to generate the deposited destination plasmids were end-sequenced and insert size validated prior to multi-site gateway cloning. The combined insert size of the single fragment or three fragment destination plasmids were confirmed by restriction digestion (BsrGI, and EcoRV for pDest667; BsrGI, EcoRV, and BstZ17I for pDest663; and BsrGI for pHAGE) and all plasmids were partially sequenced to ensure in-frame ORFs and fusion tags.
How to cite: p667-UBC-AAK1-V5-TurboID_IDG-K was a gift from Ben Major (Addgene plasmid # 135256 ; http://n2t.net/addgene:135256 ; RRID:Addgene_135256)
