>Addgene plasmid #135256 | p667-UBC-AAK1-V5-TurboID_IDG-K | depositor partial sequence | sequence record 260319 | DK30: TGAAGCTCCGGTTTTGAACT
NNCCGGCTGGCGAGTGTGTTTTGTGAGTTTTTTAGGCACCTTTTGAATGTAATCATTTGGGTCAATATGT
AATTTTCAGTGTTAGACTAGTAAATTGTCCGCTAAATTCTGGCCGTTTTTGGCTTTTTTGTTAGACGCAA
CTTTGTACAAAAAAGCAGGCTCCGAATTCGCCCTTATGAAGAAGTTTTTCGACTCCCGGCGAGAGCAGGG
CGGCTCTGGCCTGGGCTCCGGCTCCAGCGGAGGAGGGGGCAGCACCTCGGGCCTGGGCAGTGGCTACATC
GGAAGAGTCTTCGGCATCGGGCGACAGCAGGTCACAGTGGACGAGGTGTTGGCGGAAGGTGGATTTGCTA
TTGTATTTCTGGTGAGGACAAGCAATGGGATGAAATGTGCCTTGAAACGCATGTTTGTCAACAATGAGCA
TGATCTCCAGGTGTGCAAGAGAGAAATCCAGATAATGAGGGATCTTTCAGGGCACAAGAATATTGTGGGT
TACATTGATTCTAGTATCAACAACGTGAGTAGCGGTGATGTATGGGAAGTGCTCATTCTGATGGACTTTT
GTAGAGGTGGCCAGGTGGTAAACCTGATGAACCAGCGCCTGCAAACAGGCTTTACAGAGAATGAAGTGCT
CCAGATATTTTGTGATACCTGTGAAGCTGTTGCCCGCCTGCATCAGTGCAAAACTCCTATTATCCACCGG
GACCTGAAGGTTGAAAACATCCTCTTGCATGACCGAGGCCACTATGTCCTGTGTGACTTTGGAAGCGCCA
CCAACAAATTCCAGAATCCACAAACTGAGGGAGTCAATGCAGTAGAAGATGAGATTAAGAAATACACAAC
GCTGTCCTATCGAGCACCAGAAATGGTCAACCTGTACAGTGGCAAAATCATCACTACGAACGCAGACATT
TGGGCTCTTGGATGTTTGTTGTATAAATTATGCTACTTCACTTTGCCATTTGGGGAAAGTCAGTGGCAAT
TTGTGATGGAAACTTCACATTCCTGATATTCTCGATATTCTCAGACATGCACTGCCTAATTAGGTATATG
TTGGGACCAGACCCTGACAAAGCCGATATTACCAGTGTCCTACTTCTCATTTAGCTACTCAGAAGANGCC
AATTCCAAATGTACAGAACTCCTCCCATTCCTGGCAAGCTTCCTGA
