>Addgene plasmid #135256 | p667-UBC-AAK1-V5-TurboID_IDG-K | depositor partial sequence | sequence record 260320 | DK40: CATTTCCTCCCTCTGCTTCC
GGNCGTCTATTCTGCATGCAGCATCCCCACTCTTCAGCTCGCCGATTCGATCCAGCAGGTACTGATTGGT
GGAGTCGACCACAGGCAGGACTGCCACGCTCCCGCCGTCCAGCTGTCCCAGAATCTGTTTAGCGTTCAGC
AGCGGGATAGGCTCGGGCAGAGAGTAGCCCTTTCCGGGCACGGTGAACACGTCCACGCCCCAGTCGCGCA
GAGTCTGAATGTGCTTGTTGATAGCGGCCCTGGACATGCCCAGGGTTTCTCCCAGCTGTTCGCCACTATG
GAACTCGCCATTAGCCAGGAGAGCGATCAGCTTCAGAGGCACAGTATTGTCTTTGCTAGCGGTGCTGTCC
AGGCCCAGCAGGGGGTTGGGGATGGGCTTGCCGCCCACTTTGTACAAGAAAGCTGGGTCGAATTCGCCCT
TGAATTCAATAGCCTTGGCTTCTGGGGTGGCAGGGCTATTCCCCAGGGATTGGTTAACTAGGTACTTGTC
ATTCTTGAAACAGGCACACATATCATGCATGACTGAAGAAACAGAGATGATGACTTTACCAATTACAGCA
TCAGAAGTGCTACCAAAAGGATCTGTCATAGGCAAGAGGTCAGGGAGCAGAAGAGAAGTGTCAGGAGACT
TGAGTCCCTCAATTAGTTTTTCTGGTGCATCAGGTACTTGAAGAGGAATGAAAGGATCAGACACGCTTAG
AAGCGGGAGGCCAGAGTCCACAGTCTGCCCACCCTTCCTTTTTTCAGCAGTTCCAGCAGAAAATGAGGTC
GTAGCAAAAGCATCACCTTGGGTTGATTGAAAGCCTGGGATCAAACTCTCAGCTGAGCCTCCAAGCTTCT
CGGGATGTTTGCCTTCCCCAAGCTTGGCAAAGTCCTTGTTTAGCAGTTCTTCAGCTGTGAGTTTGGAGAA
TTATCGTCATCAAAGGGATTCCACGTAGACCCTTCTGAAGGATTATAAACGTTTTGTTGAGAGTCCGAGG
AGAGCCTGATGGAGTAGTGGTTTGCAGACTTGACCTATTGAGAACTGGGCCTCAGCTGCAGCTGCCTGGA
GCAGCTGGGTTGATTTGCTGGCAGGGACCCGAAGACTGCACTGGTGGGTTACGTCACTGAAAATACGCCT
GTGCCAGCACGTTGGGTTTTGGGGGGATG
